>Addgene plasmid #115790 | pCMV-sadCas9-VP64 | addgene full sequence | sequence record 224308 | Addgene NGS Result
CAGCACTGCATAATTCTCTTACTGTCATGCCATCCGTAAGATGCTTTTCTGTGACTGGTGAGTACTCAAC
CAAGTCATTCTGAGAATAGTGTATGCGGCGACCGAGTTGCTCTTGCCCGGCGTCAATACGGGATAATACC
GCGCCACATAGCAGAACTTTAAAAGTGCTCATCATTGGAAAACGTTCTTCGGGGCGAAAACTCTCAAGGA
TCTTACCGCTGTTGAGATCCAGTTCGATGTAACCCACTCGTGCACCCAACTGATCTTCAGCATCTTTTAC
TTTCACCAGCGTTTCTGGGTGAGCAAAAACAGGAAGGCAAAATGCCGCAAAAAAGGGAATAAGGGCGACA
CGGAAATGTTGAATACTCATACTCTTCCTTTTTCAATATTATTGAAGCATTTATCAGGGTTATTGTCTCA
TGAGCGGATACATATTTGAATGTATTTAGAAAAATAAACAAATAGGGGTTCCGCGCACATTTCCCCGAAA
AGTGCCACCTGACGTCTAAGAAACCATTATTATCATGACATTAACCTATAAAAATAGGCGTATCACGAGG
CCCTTTCGTCTCGCGCGTTTCGGTGATGACGGTGAAAACCTCTGACACATGCAGCTCCCGGAGACGGTCA
CAGCTTGTCTGTAAGCGGATGCCGGGAGCAGACAAGCCCGTCAGGGCGCGTCAGCGGGTGTTGGCGGGTG
TCGGGGCTGGCTTAACTATGCGGCATCAGAGCAGATTGTACTGAGAGTGCACCATAAAATTGTAAACGTT
AATATTTTGTTAAAATTCGCGTTAAATTTTTGTTAAATCAGCTCATTTTTTAACCAATAGACCGAAATCG
GCAAAATCCCTTATAAATCAAAAGAATAGCCCGAGATAGAGT
[37 nt withheld, positions 883-919]
AAAGAACGTGGACTCCAACGTCAAAGG
[141 nt withheld, positions 947-1087]
G
[46 nt withheld, positions 1089-1134]
A
[95 nt withheld, positions 1136-1230]
TATGCGGTGTGAAATACCGCACAGATGCGTAAGGAGAAAATACCGCATCAGGCGCCCCTGCAGGCAGCTG
CGCGCTCGCTCGCTCACTGAGGCCGCCCGGGCAAAGCCCGGGCGTCGGGCGACCTTTGGTCGCCCGGCCT
CAGTGAGCGAGCGAGCGCGCAGAGAGGGAGTGGCCAACTCCATCACTAGGGGTTCCTGCGGCCGCCTCGA
GGCGTTGACATTGATTATTGACTAGTTATTAATAGTAATCAATTACGGGGTCATTAGTTCATAGCCCATA
TATGGAGTTCCGCGTTACATAACTTACGGTAAATGGCCCGCCTGGCTGACCGCCCAACGACCCCCGCCCA
TTGACGTCAATAATGACGTATGTTCCCATAGTAACGCCAATAGGGACTTTCCATTGACGTCAATGGGTGG
AGTATTTACGGTAAACTGCCCACTTGGCAGTACATCAAGTGTATCATATGCCAAGTACGCCCCCTATTGA
CGTCAATGACGGTAAATGGCCCGCCTGGCATTATGCCCAGTACATGACCTTATGGGACTTTCCTACTTGG
CAGTACATCTACGTATTAGTCATCGCTATTACCATGGTGATGCGGTTTTGGCAGTACATCAATGGGCGTG
GATAGCGGTTTGACTCACGGGGATTTCCAAGTCTCCACCCCATTGACGTCAATGGGAGTTTGTTTTGGCA
CCAAAATCAACGGGACTTTCCAAAATGTCGTAACAACTCCGCCCCATTGACGCAAATGGGCGGTAGGCGT
GTACGGTGGGAGGTCTATATAAGCAGAGCTCTCTGGCTAACTACCGGTGCCACCATGGCCCCAAAGAAGA
AGCGGAAGGTCGGTATCCACGGAGTCCCAGCAGCCAAGCGGAACTACATCCTGGGCCTGGCCATCGGCAT
CACCAGCGTGGGCTACGGCATCATCGACTACGAGACACGGGACGTGATCGATGCCGGCGTGCGGCTGTTC
AAAGAGGCCAACGTGGAAAACAACGAGGGCAGGCGGAGCAAGAGAGGCGCCAGAAGGCTGAAGCGGCGGA
GGCGGCATAGAATCCAGAGAGTGAAGAAGCTGCTGTTCGACTACAACCTGCTGACCGACCACAGCGAGCT
GAGCGGCATCAACCCCTACGAGGCCAGAGTGAAGGGCCTGAGCCAGAAGCTGAGCGAGGAAGAGTTCTCT
GCCGCCCTGCTGCACCTGGCCAAGAGAAGAGGCGTGCACAACGTGAACGAGGTGGAAGAGGACACCGGCA
ACGAGCTGTCCACCAAAGAGCAGATCAGCCGGAACAGCAAGGCCCTGGAAGAGAAATACGTGGCCGAACT
GCAGCTGGAACGGCTGAAGAAAGACGGCGAAGTGCGGGGCAGCATCAACAGATTCAAGACCAGCGACTAC
GTGAAAGAAGCCAAACAGCTGCTGAAGGTGCAGAAGGCCTACCACCAGCTGGACCAGAGCTTCATCGACA
CCTACATCGACCTGCTGGAAACCCGGCGGACCTACTATGAGGGACCTGGCGAGGGCAGCCCCTTCGGCTG
GAAGGACATCAAAGAATGGTACGAGATGCTGATGGGCCACTGCACCTACTTCCCCGAGGAACTGCGGAGC
GTGAAGTACGCCTACAACGCCGACCTGTACAACGCCCTGAACGACCTGAACAATCTCGTGATCACCAGGG
ACGAGAACGAGAAGCTGGAATATTACGAGAAGTTCCAGATCATCGAGAACGTGTTCAAGCAGAAGAAGAA
GCCCACCCTGAAGCAGATCGCCAAAGAAATCCTCGTGAACGAAGAGGATATTAAGGGCTACAGAGTGACC
AGCACCGGCAAGCCCGAGTTCACCAACCTGAAGGTGTACCACGACATCAAGGACATTACCGCCCGGAAAG
AGATTATTGAGAACGCCGAGCTGCTGGATCAGATTGCCAAGATCCTGACCATCTACCAGAGCAGCGAGGA
CATCCAGGAAGAACTGACCAATCTGAACTCCGAGCTGACCCAGGAAGAGATCGAGCAGATCTCTAATCTG
AAGGGCTATACCGGCACCCACAACCTGAGCCTGAAGGCCATCAACCTGATCCTGGACGAGCTGTGGCACA
CCAACGACAACCAGATCGCTATCTTCAACCGGCTGAAGCTGGTGCCCAAGAAGGTGGACCTGTCCCAGCA
GAAAGAGATCCCCACCACCCTGGTGGACGACTTCATCCTGAGCCCCGTCGTGAAGAGAAGCTTCATCCAG
AGCATCAAAGTGATCAACGCCATCATCAAGAAGTACGGCCTGCCCAACGACATCATTATCGAGCTGGCCC
GCGAGAAGAACTCCAAGGACGCCCAGAAAATGATCAACGAGATGCAGAAGCGGAACCGGCAGACCAACGA
GCGGATCGAGGAAATCATCCGGACCACCGGCAAAGAGAACGCCAAGTACCTGATCGAGAAGATCAAGCTG
CACGACATGCAGGAAGGCAAGTGCCTGTACAGCCTGGAAGCCATCCCTCTGGAAGATCTGCTGAACAACC
CCTTCAACTATGAGGTGGACCACATCATCCCCAGAAGCGTGTCCTTCGACAACAGCTTCAACAACAAGGT
GCTCGTGAAGCAGGAAGAAGCCAGCAAGAAGGGCAACCGGACCCCATTCCAGTACCTGAGCAGCAGCGAC
AGCAAGATCAGCTACGAAACCTTCAAGAAGCACATCCTGAATCTGGCCAAGGGCAAGGGCAGAATCAGCA
AGACCAAGAAAGAGTATCTGCTGGAAGAACGGGACATCAACAGGTTCTCCGTGCAGAAAGACTTCATCAA
CCGGAACCTGGTGGATACCAGATACGCCACCAGAGGCCTGATGAACCTGCTGCGGAGCTACTTCAGAGTG
AACAACCTGGACGTGAAAGTGAAGTCCATCAATGGCGGCTTCACCAGCTTTCTGCGGCGGAAGTGGAAGT
TTAAGAAAGAGCGGAACAAGGGGTACAAGCACCACGCCGAGGACGCCCTGATCATTGCCAACGCCGATTT
CATCTTCAAAGAGTGGAAGAAACTGGACAAGGCCAAAAAAGTGATGGAAAACCAGATGTTCGAGGAAAAG
CAGGCCGAGAGCATGCCCGAGATCGAAACCGAGCAGGAGTACAAAGAGATCTTCATCACCCCCCACCAGA
TCAAGCACATTAAGGACTTCAAGGACTACAAGTACAGCCACCGGGTGGACAAGAAGCCTAATAGAGAGCT
GATTAACGACACCCTGTACTCCACCCGGAAGGACGACAAGGGCAACACCCTGATCGTGAACAATCTGAAC
GGCCTGTACGACAAGGACAATGACAAGCTGAAAAAGCTGATCAACAAGAGCCCCGAAAAGCTGCTGATGT
ACCACCACGACCCCCAGACCTACCAGAAACTGAAGCTGATTATGGAACAGTACGGCGACGAGAAGAATCC
CCTGTACAAGTACTACGAGGAAACCGGGAACTACCTGACCAAGTACTCCAAAAAGGACAACGGCCCCGTG
ATCAAGAAGATTAAGTATTACGGCAACAAACTGAACGCCCATCTGGACATCACCGACGACTACCCCAACA
GCAGAAACAAGGTCGTGAAGCTGTCCCTGAAGCCCTACAGATTCGACGTGTACCTGGACAATGGCGTGTA
CAAGTTCGTGACCGTGAAGAATCTGGATGTGATCAAAAAAGAAAACTACTACGAAGTGAATAGCAAGTGC
TATGAGGAAGCTAAGAAGCTGAAGAAGATCAGCAACCAGGCCGAGTTTATCGCCTCCTTCTACAACAACG
ATCTGATCAAGATCAACGGCGAGCTGTATAGAGTGATCGGCGTGAACAACGACCTGCTGAACCGGATCGA
AGTGAACATGATCGACATCACCTACCGCGAGTACCTGGAAAACATGAACGACAAGAGGCCCCCCAGGATC
ATTAAGACAATCGCCTCCAAGACCCAGAGCATTAAGAAGTACAGCACAGACATTCTGGGCAACCTGTATG
AAGTGAAATCTAAGAAGCACCCTCAGATCATCAAAAAGGGCAAAAGGCCGGCGGCCACGAAAAAGGCCGG
CCAGGCAAAAAAGAAAAAGGGATCCGAGGCCAGCGGTTCCGGACGGGCTGACGCATTGGACGATTTTGAT
CTGGATATGCTGGGAAGTGACGCCCTCGATGATTTTGACCTTGACATGCTTGGTTCGGATGCCCTTGATG
ACTTTGACCTCGACATGCTCGGCAGTGACGCCCTTGATGATTTCGACCTGGACATGCTGTGATCTAGAGA
ATTCCTAGAGCTCGCTGATCAGCCTCGACTGTGCCTTCTAGTTGCCAGCCATCTGTTGTTTGCCCCTCCC
CCGTGCCTTCCTTGACCCTGGAAGGTGCCACTCCCACTGTCCTTTCCTAATAAAATGAGGAAATTGCATC
GCATTGTCTGAGTAGGTGTCATTCTATTCTGGGGGGTGGGGTGGGGCAGGACAGCAAGGGGGAGGATTGG
GAAGAGAATAGCAGGCATGCTGGGGAGCTAGAGGCCGCAGGAACCCCTAGTGATGGAGTTGGCCACTCCC
TCTCTGCGCGCTCGCTCGCTCACTGAGGCCGGGCGACCAAAGGTCGCCCGACGCCCGGGCGGCCTCAGTG
AGCGAGCGAGCGCGCAGCTGCCTGCAGGACATGTGAGCAAAAGGCCAGCAAAAGGCCAGGAACCGTAAAA
AGGCCGCGTTGCTGGCGTTTTTCCATAGGCTCCGCCCCCCTGACGAGCATCACAAAAATCGACGCTCAAG
TCAGAGGTGGCGAAACCCGACAGGACTATAAAGATACCAGGCGTTTCCCCCTGGAAGCTCCCTCGTGCGC
TCTCCTGTTCCGACCCTGCCGCTTACCGGATACCTGTCCGCCTTTCTCCCTTCGGGAAGCGTGGCGCTTT
CTCATAGCTCACGCTGTAGGTATCTCAGTTCGGTGTAGGTCGTTCGCTCCAAGCTGGGCTGTGTGCACGA
ACCCCCCGTTCAGCCCGACCGCTGCGCCTTATCCGGTAACTATCGTCTTGAGTCCAACCCGGTAAGACAC
GACTTATCGCCACTGGCAGCAGCCACTGGTAACAGGATTAGCAGAGCGAGGTATGTAGGCGGTGCTACAG
AGTTCTTGAAGTGGTGGCCTAACTACGGCTACACTAGAAGAACAGTATTTGGTATCTGCGCTCTGCTGAA
GCCAGTTACCTTCGGAAAAAGAGTTGGTAGCTCTTGATCCGGCAAACAAACCACCGCTGGTAGCGGTGGT
TTTTTTGTTTGCAAGCAGCAGATTACGCGCAGAAAAAAAGGATCTCAAGAAGATCCTTTGATCTTTTCTA
CGGGGTCTGACGCTCAGTGGAACGAAAACTCACGTTAAGGGATTTTGGTCATGAGATTATCAAAAAGGAT
CTTCACCTAGATCCTTTTAAATTAAAAATGAAGTTTTAAATCAATCTAAAGTATATATGAGTAAACTTGG
TCTGACAGTTACCAATGCTTAATCAGTGAGGCACCTATCTCAGCGATCTGTCTATTTCGTTCATCCATAG
TTGCCTGACTCCCCGTCGTGTAGATAACTACGATACGGGAGGGCTTACCATCTGGCCCCAGTGCTGCAAT
GATACCGCGGCTTCCACGCTCACCGGCTCCAGATTTATCAGCAATAAACCAGCCAGCCGGAAGGGCCGAG
CGCAGAAGTGGTCCTGCAACTTTATCCGCCTCCATCCAGTCTATTAATTGTTGCCGGGAAGCTAGAGTAA
GTAGTTCGCCAGTTAATAGTTTGCGCAACGTTGTTGCCATTGCTACAGGCATCGTGGTGTCACGCTCGTC
GTTTGGTATGGCTTCATTCAGCTCCGGTTCCCAACGATCAAGGCGAGTTACATGATCCCCCATGTTGTGC
AAAAAAGCGGTTAGCTCCTTCGGTCCTCCGATCGTTGTCAGAAGTAAGTTGGCCGCAGTGTTATCACTCA
TGGTTATGG
Features (pLannotate 1.2.2; 16 found; start..end, strand, type, name):
    371..475     -  promoter       AmpR promoter: bla
    570..605     +  CDS            rop (fragment): Rop protein, which maintains plasmids at low copy number; rop
    707..756     +  misc_feature   bom (fragment): basis of mobility region from pBR322
    757..1212    -  rep_origin     f1 ori (sequence partly withheld): f1 bacteriophage origin of replication; arrow indicates direction of (+) strand synthesis
   1231..1282    +  misc_feature   bom (fragment): basis of mobility region from pBR322
   1287..1427    -  repeat_region  AAV2 ITR: inverted terminal repeat of adeno-associated virus serotype 2 inverted
   1447..1826    +  enhancer       CMV enhancer: human cytomegalovirus immediate early enhancer
   1827..2030    +  promoter       CMV promoter: human cytomegalovirus (CMV) immediate early promoter
   2106..5261    +  CDS            cas9: CAS9_STAAU - Experimental evidence at protein level: Swiss-Prot protein existence level 1. CRISPR (clustered regularly interspaced short palindromic repeat) is an adaptive immune system that provides protection against mobile genetic elements (viruses, transposable elements and conjugative plasmids). CRISPR clusters contain spacers, sequences complementary to antecedent mobile elements, and target invading nucleic acids. CRISPR clusters are transcribed and processed into CRISPR RNA (crRNA). In type II CRISPR systems correct processing of pre-crRNA requires a trans- encoded small RNA (tracrRNA)
   5262..5309    +  CDS            nucleoplasmin NLS: bipartite nuclear localization signal from nucleoplasmin
   5460..5476    +  CDS            VP96 (fragment): 6 tandem repeats of the minimal activation domain of herpes simplex virus VP16 (Cheng et al., 2013)
   5529..5640    +  polyA_signal   bGH poly(A) signal: bovine growth hormone polyadenylation signal
   5784..5811    -  repeat_region  AAV2 ITR (fragment): inverted terminal repeat of adeno-associated virus serotype 2 inverted
   5840..5867    -  repeat_region  AAV2 ITR (fragment): inverted terminal repeat of adeno-associated virus serotype 2 inverted
   5940..6528    -  rep_origin     ori: high-copy-number ColE1/pMB1/pBR322/pUC origin of replication
   6699..370     -  CDS            AmpR (across the origin): β-lactamase; bla; confers resistance to ampicillin, carbenicillin, and related antibiotics
