[The description below was written by a language model from this plasmid's Addgene catalogue record and pLannotate feature annotations shown in this document.]
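Description:
pCMV-sadCas9-VP64 is an AAV transfer plasmid for mammalian expression of a nuclease-deactivated Staphylococcus aureus Cas9 (dSaCas9) fused to the VP64 transcriptional activation domain. It was derived from pAAV-NLS-dSaCas9-NLS-VPR by removing the RelA (p65) and Rta activation domains of the tripartite VPR activator, leaving VP64 alone. The plasmid is about 7.2 kb and is maintained in bacteria through a high-copy ColE1/pUC-type origin with ampicillin resistance (β-lactamase); an f1 origin and short pBR322-derived bom and rop fragments are also annotated in the backbone. No mammalian selectable marker is present.

The expression cassette is flanked by AAV2 inverted terminal repeats, which direct replication and packaging of the intervening DNA into recombinant AAV particles when helper functions are supplied. One ITR is annotated in full, while the other is detected only as short fragments, which may simply reflect the difficulty of sequencing and annotating these repeats. Between them, the human CMV immediate-early enhancer and promoter drive the S. aureus cas9 open reading frame, which carries an N-terminal NLS according to the catalogue entry, followed by a bipartite nucleoplasmin NLS and the C-terminal VP64 domain. VP64 is picked up by the annotation only as a small fragment of VP16 minimal-activation-domain repeats. A bovine growth hormone polyadenylation signal terminates the transcript. The compact SaCas9 orthologue helps keep the cassette within AAV packaging limits.

The construct carries no annotated guide RNA cassette, so a guide would have to be supplied separately to recruit the activator to a target promoter or enhancer. It is intended for CRISPR activation (CRISPRa), and the associated work used this approach to upregulate gene expression and rescue obesity caused by haploinsufficiency.
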