Addgene plasmid #115790: pCMV-sadCas9-VP64
Purpose: An AAV vector expressing S. aureus dCas9 fused to VP64.
Depositing lab: Nadav Ahituv. Depositing organization: University of California, San Francisco (UCSF). Publication: CRISPR-mediated activation of a promoter or enhancer rescues obesity caused by haploinsufficiency. Matharu N, Rattanasopha S, Tamura S, Maliskova L, Wang Y, Bernard A, Hardin A, Eckalbar WL, Vaisse C, Ahituv N. Science. 2018 Dec 13. pii: science.aau0629. doi: 10.1126/science.aau0629. PubMed 30545847.
Backbone
  Vector backbone: pAAV-NLS-dSaCas9-NLS-VPR
  Backbone size w/o insert (bp): 3462
  Total vector size (bp): 7194
  Modifications to backbone: Removed RelA(p65) AND Rta AD domains from fusion
  Vector type: Mammalian Expression, AAV
  Selectable markers: NONE
Growth in bacteria
  Bacterial resistance: Ampicillin, 100 μg/mL
  Growth temperature: 37°C
  Growth strain: NEB Stable
  Copy number: High Copy
Gene/Insert
  Gene/Insert name: Sa-dCas9 (alt names: nuclease deactivated SauCas9; dSaCas9)
  Species: S. aureus
  Promoter: CMV
  Tag / fusion protein: NLS-VP64 (C terminal on insert); NLS (N terminal on insert)
  Cloning method: Gibson Cloning
  Sequencing primers: 5′ GTCGTAACAACTCCGCCCCATTGA; 3′ CAACAGATGGCTGGCAACTAGAAG
Resource information
  A portion of this plasmid was derived from a plasmid made by: Addgene plasmid: 68495
Terms and licenses: Academic/Nonprofit Terms; Industry Terms: Not Available to Industry
How to cite: pCMV-sadCas9-VP64 was a gift from Nadav Ahituv (Addgene plasmid # 115790 ; http://n2t.net/addgene:115790 ; RRID:Addgene_115790)
